>Addgene plasmid #57668 | tdEos-Sec61-N-18 | addgene partial sequence | sequence record 154569 | CMV-F 5'-CGCAAATGGGCGGTAGGCGTG-3'
CTGGTTTAGTGAACCGTCAGATCCGCTAGCGCCACC
[288 nt withheld, positions 37-324]
GGACGAATTCTGCAGTCGACGGTACCGCGGGCCCGGGATCCACCGGTCGCCACCATGAGTGCGATTAAGC
CAGACATGAAGATCAACCTCCGTATGGAAGGCAACGTAAACGGGCACCACTTTGTGATCGACGGAGATGG
TACAGGCAAGCCTTTTGAGGGAAAACAGAGTATGGATCTTGAAGTCAAAGAGGGCGGACCTCTGCCTTTT
GCCTTTGATATCCTGACCACTGCATTCCATTACGGCAACAGGGTATTCGCCGAATATCCAGACCACATAC
AAGACTATTTTAAGCAGTCGTTTCCTAAGGGGTATTCGTGGGAACGAAGCTTGACTTTCGAAGACGGGGG
CATTTGCATTGCCAGAAACGACATAACAATGGAAGGGGACACTTTCTATAATAAAGTTCGATTTCACGGT
GTAAACTTTCCCGCCAATGGTCCAGTTATGCAGAAGAAGACGCTGAA
