>Addgene plasmid #57668 | tdEos-Sec61-N-18 | depositor partial sequence | sequence record 154570 | insert sequence
GCAGCTAGTGAACCGTCAGATCCGCTAGCGCCACC
[288 nt withheld, positions 36-323]
GGACGAATTCTGCAGTCGACGGTACCGCGGGCCCGGGATCCACCGGTCGCCACCATGAGTGCGATTAAGC
CAGACATGAAGATCAACCTCCGTATGGAAGGCAACGTAAACGGGCACCACTTTGTGATCGACGGAGATGG
TACAGGCAAGCCTTTTGAGGGAAAACAGAGTATGGATCTTGAAGTCAAAGAGGGCGGACCTCTGCCTTTT
GCCTTTGATATCCTGACCACTGCATTCCATTACGGCAACAGGGTATTCGCCGAATATCCAGACCACATAC
AAGACTATTTTAAGCAGTCGTTTCCTAAGGGGTATTCGTGGGAACGAAGCTTGACTTTCGAAGACGGGGG
CATTTGCATTGCCAGAAACGACATAACAATGGAAGGGGACACTTTCTATAATAAAGTTCGATTTCACGGT
GTAAACTTTCCCGCCAATGGTCCAGTTATGCAGAAGAAGACGCTGAAATGGGAGCCCTCCACTGAGAAAA
TGTATGTGCGTGATGGAGTGCTGACTGGTGATATTCGCATGGCTTTGTTGCTTGAAGGAAATGCCCATTA
CCGATGTGACTTCAGAACTACTTACAAAGCTAAGGAGAAGGGTGTCAAGTTACCAGGCTACCACTTTGTG
GACCACTGCATTGAGATTTTAAGCCATGACAAAGATTACAACAAGGTTAAGCTGTATGAGCATGCTGTTG
CTCATTCTGGATTGCCTGACAATGCCAGACGATCCGGTAGCGGTCACGGTACTGGTTCTACTGGTTCTGG
TTCTTCTGAGAGTGCGATTAAGCCAGACATGAAGATCAACCTCCGTATGGAAGGCAACGTAAACGGGCAC
CACTTTGTGATCGACGGAGATGGTACAGGCAAGCCTTTTGAGGGAAAACAGAGTATGGATCTTGAAGTCA
AAGAGGGCGGACCTCTGCCTTTTGCCTTTGATATCCTGACCACTGCATTCCATTACGGCAACAGGGTATT
CGCCGAATATCCAGACCACATACAAGACTATTTTAAGCAGTCGTTTCCTAAGGGGTATTCGTGGGAACGA
AGCTTGACTTTCGAAGACGGGGGCATTTGCATTGCCAGAAACGACATAACAATGGAAGGGGACACTTTCT
ATAATAAAGTTCGATTTCACGGTGTAAACTTTCCCGCCAATGGTCCAGTTATGCAGAAGAAGACGCTGAA
ATGGGAGCCCTCCACTGAGAAAATGTATGTGCGTGATGGAGTGCTGACTGGTGATATTCGCATGGCTTTG
TTGCTTGAAGGAAATGCCCATTACCGATGTGACTTCAGAACTACTTACAAAGCTAAGGAGAAGGGTGTCA
AGTTACCAGGCTACCACTTTGTGGACCACTGCATTGAGATTTTAAGCCATGACAAAGATTACAACAAGGT
TAAGCTGTATGAGCATGCTGTTGCTCATTCTGGATTGCCTGACAATGCCAGACGATAAGCGGCCGCGACT
CTAGATCATAATCAGCCATACCACATTGTAGAAGATTGCCAC
