[The description below was written by a language model from this plasmid's Addgene catalogue record.]
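Description:
tdEos-Sec61-N-18 is a mammalian expression plasmid built on the tdEos-N1 backbone (about 4.75 kb without insert), an N1-style fluorescent protein fusion vector. It is maintained in E. coli as a high-copy plasmid under kanamycin selection. It also carries a neomycin resistance marker, so transfected mammalian cells can be selected with G418 to obtain stable lines. The record provides no feature table, so the origins of replication and the exact arrangement of the resistance cassette are not documented. The use of an SV40 polyA reverse sequencing primer suggests an SV40 polyadenylation signal downstream of the fusion.

The payload is human Sec61, annotated as SEC61B, the beta subunit of the Sec61 translocon that resides in the endoplasmic reticulum membrane. It is expressed from the CMV promoter, which gives strong constitutive transcription in most mammalian cell types. The coding sequence is placed upstream of tdEos, so the fluorescent protein sits at the C terminus of the fusion. The "18" in the name may refer to the length of the linker between the two parts, but the record does not say so. tdEos is a tandem-dimer form of the photoconvertible protein Eos. The two recorded spectral states correspond to its green form (excitation 505, emission 516 nm) and its red form after photoconversion (excitation 569, emission 581 nm).

The stated purpose is endoplasmic reticulum localization, making the construct a marker for labelling the ER in live or fixed cells. Because the tag is photoconvertible, it also suits optical highlighting and tracking of ER membrane protein populations, as well as single-molecule localization microscopy approaches such as PALM.
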