Addgene plasmid #57668: tdEos-Sec61-N-18
Purpose: Localization: Endoplasmic Reticulum, Excitation: 505 / 569, Emission: 516 / 581
Depositing lab: Michael Davidson. Depositing organization: Florida State University, Tallahassee.
Backbone
  Vector backbone: tdEos-N1
  Backbone size w/o insert (bp): 4750
  Vector type: Mammalian Expression
  Selectable markers: Neomycin (select with G418)
Growth in bacteria
  Bacterial resistance: Kanamycin, 50 μg/mL
  Growth temperature: 37°C
  Growth strain: DH5alpha
  Copy number: High Copy
Gene/Insert
  Gene/Insert name: Sec61 (alt name: NM_006808.2)
  Species: H. sapiens (human)
  Entrez Gene: SEC61B
  Promoter: CMV
  Tag / fusion protein: tdEos (C terminal on backbone)
  Cloning method: Unknown
  Sequencing primers: 5′ CMV-F; 3′ SV40pA-R
Terms and licenses: Academic/Nonprofit Terms; Industry Terms
Depositor comments: . Excitation = 505 / 569; Emission = 516 / 581
How to cite: tdEos-Sec61-N-18 was a gift from Michael Davidson (Addgene plasmid # 57668 ; http://n2t.net/addgene:57668 ; RRID:Addgene_57668)
